Addgene plasmid #198628: pBad-HaloGFP-165-178
Purpose: Green fluorescent Ca2+ ion indicator for bacterial expression.
Depositing lab: Robert Campbell. Depositing organization: The University of Tokyo. Publication: Chemigenetic indicators based on synthetic chelators and green fluorescent protein. Zhu W, Takeuchi S, Imai S, Terada T, Ueda T, Nasu Y, Terai T, Campbell RE. Nat Chem Biol. 2023 Jan;19(1):38-44. doi: 10.1038/s41589-022-01134-z. Epub 2022 Sep 22. PubMed 36138142.
Backbone
  Vector backbone: PBad
  Backbone manufacturer: Invitrogen
  Backbone size w/o insert (bp): 4000
  Vector type: Bacterial Expression
Growth in bacteria
  Bacterial resistance: Ampicillin, 100 μg/mL
  Growth temperature: 37°C
  Growth strain: DH5alpha
  Copy number: High Copy
Gene/Insert
  Gene/Insert name: HaloGFP-165-178
  Species: Synthetic
  Insert size (bp): 1584
  Promoter: araBAD promoter
  Cloning method: Gibson Cloning
  Sequencing primers: 5′ pBAD forward; 3′ pBAD Reverse
Terms and licenses: Academic/Nonprofit Terms; Industry Terms: Not Available to Industry
How to cite: pBad-HaloGFP-165-178 was a gift from Robert Campbell (Addgene plasmid # 198628 ; http://n2t.net/addgene:198628 ; RRID:Addgene_198628)
