[The description below was written by a language model from this plasmid's Addgene catalogue record and pLannotate feature annotations shown in this document.]
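Description:
pBad-HaloGFP-165-178 is a bacterial expression plasmid built on the Invitrogen pBAD backbone, encoding a synthetic chemigenetic green fluorescent Ca2+ indicator scaffold. It is propagated in E. coli through a ColE1/pMB1-type origin recorded as high copy, with ampicillin selection from a bla (AmpR) cassette driven by its own promoter. The backbone also carries the pBR322 bom region and only a short remnant of rop. The sequenced record is about 5.65 kb, consistent with a roughly 4 kb backbone plus the 1,584 bp insert.

Expression is controlled by the araBAD promoter together with the divergently transcribed araC regulator, giving L-arabinose-inducible, otherwise repressed transcription. The open reading frame begins with the usual pBAD-style N-terminal leader: a short segment annotated as a fragment of a His-containing composite tag, the T7 gene 10 leader that aids translation, and the Xpress epitope with its enterokinase site. The payload follows as two HaloTag fragments flanking a GFP annotated as cEGFP, so the fluorescent protein is inserted within the self-labelling dehalogenase rather than fused to an end. The numbers in the name presumably indicate insertion or permutation positions, but the record does not define them. Transcription ends at the rrnB T1 and T2 terminators, preceded by a 5S rRNA segment from the same operon.

HaloTag covalently binds chloroalkane ligands, and the associated publication title indicates that indicators of this class pair GFP with synthetic chelators, so Ca2+ sensing presumably depends on a ligand-borne chelator rather than a protein Ca2+-binding domain. The plasmid is suited to arabinose-induced production of the tagged protein in bacteria for purification and characterisation.
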