Features (pLannotate 1.2.2; 16 found; start..end, strand, type, name):
     33..317     +  promoter       araBAD promoter: araBAD; promoter of the L-arabinose operon of E. coli; the araC regulatory gene is transcribed in the opposite direction (Guzman et al., 1995)
    363..383     +  CDS            capTEV™ (fragment): composite tag for in vivo biotinylation, TEV protease cleavage, and 6xHis tagging
    384..416     +  CDS            T7 tag (gene 10 leader): leader peptide from bacteriophage T7 gene 10 promotes efficient translation in E. coli
    420..443     +  CDS            Xpress™ tag: Xpress™ epitope tag, including an enterokinase recognition and cleavage site
    459..950     +  CDS            HaloTag® (fragment): modified bacterial dehalogenase that forms covalent bonds with chloroalkane derivatives
    954..1679    +  CDS            cEGFP: cEGFP is a basic (constitutively fluorescent) green fluorescent protein published in 2008, derived from Aequorea victoria.
   1685..2042    +  CDS            HaloTag® (fragment): modified bacterial dehalogenase that forms covalent bonds with chloroalkane derivatives
   2135..2250    +  ncRNA          5S rRNA: Accession: RF00001 - 5S ribosomal RNA
   2254..2340    +  terminator     rrnB T1 terminator: Escherichia coli rrnB; transcription terminator T1 from the E. coli rrnB gene
   2432..2459    +  terminator     rrnB T2 terminator: transcription terminator T2 from the E. coli rrnB gene
   2478..2569    +  promoter       AmpR promoter: bla
   2570..3430    +  CDS            AmpR: β-lactamase; bla; confers resistance to ampicillin, carbenicillin, and related antibiotics
   3601..4189    +  rep_origin     ori: high-copy-number ColE1/pMB1/pBR322/pUC origin of replication
   4375..4515    -  misc_feature   bom: basis of mobility region from pBR322
   4617..4657    -  CDS            rop (fragment): Rop protein, which maintains plasmids at low copy number; rop
   4779..6       -  CDS            araC (across the origin): L-arabinose regulatory protein; araC
>Addgene plasmid #198628 | pBad-HaloGFP-165-178 | addgene full sequence | sequence record 389889 | Addgene NGS Result
AGCCATACTTTTCATACTCCCGCCATTCAGAGAAGAAACCAATTGTCCATATTGCATCAGACATTGCCGT
CACTGCGTCTTTTACTGGCTCTTCTCGCTAACCAAACCGGTAACCCCGCTTATTAAAAGCATTCTGTAAC
AAAGCGGGACCAAAGCCATGACAAAAACGCGTAACAAAAGTGTCTATAATCACGGCAGAAAAGTCCACAT
TGATTATTTGCACGGCGTCACACTTTGCTATGCCATAGCATTTTTATCCATAAGATTAGCGGATCCTACC
TGACGCTTTTTATCGCAACTCTCTACTGTTTCTCCATACCCGTTTTTTGGGCTAACAGGAGGAATTAACC
ATGGGGGGTTCTCATCATCATCATCATCATGGTATGGCTAGCATGACTGGTGGACAGCAAATGGGTCGGG
ATCTGTACGACGATGACGATAAGGATCCGAGCTCGAGAATGGCAGAAATCGGTACTGGCTTTCCATTCGA
CCCCCATTATGTGGAAGTCCTGGGCGAGCGCATGCACTACGTCGATGTTGGTCCGCGCGATGGCACCCCT
GTGCTGTTCCTGCACGGTAACCCGACCTCCTCCTACGTGTGGCGCAACATCATCCCGCATGTTGCACCGA
CCCATCGCTGCATTGCTCCAGACCTGATCGGTATGGGCAAATCCGACAAACCAGACCTGGGTTATTTCTT
CGACGACCACGTCCGCTTCATGGATGCCTTCATCGAAGCCCTGGGTCTGGAAGAGGTCGTCCTGGTCATT
CACGACTGGGGCTCCGCTCTGGGTTTCCACTGGGCCAAGCGCAATCCAGAGCGCGTCAAAGGTATTGCAT
TTATGGAGTTCATCCGCCCTATCCCGACCTGGGACGAATGGCCAGAATTTGCCCGCGAGACCTTCCAGGC
CTTCCGCACCACCGACGTCGGCCGCAAGCTGATCATCGATGGTGAAAACGTCTATATCAAGGCCGACAAG
CAGAAGAACGGCATCAAGGCGAACTTCAAGATCCGCCACAACATCGAGGACGGCGGCGTGCAGCTCGCCT
ACCACTACCAGCAGAACACCCCCATCGGCGACGGCCCCGTGCTGCTGCCCGACAACCACTACCTGAGCGT
CCAGTCCAAACTTTCGAAAGACCCCAACGAGAAGCGCGATCACATGGTCCTGCTGGAGTTCGTGACCGCC
GCCGGGATCACTCTCGGCATGGACGAGCTGTACAAGGGCGGTACCGGAGGGAGCATGGTGAGCAAGGGCG
AGGAGCTGTTCACCGGGGTGGTGCCCATCCTGGTCGAGCTGGACGGCGACGTAAACGGCCACAAGTTCAG
CGTGTCCGGCGAGGGTGAGGGCGATGCCACCTACGGCAAGCTGACCCTGAAGTTCATCTGCACCACCGGC
AAGCTGCCCGTGCCCTGGCCCACCCTCGTGACCACCCTGACCTACGGCGTGCAGTGCTTCAGCCGCTACC
CCGACCACATGAAGCAGCACGACTTCTTCAAGTCCGCCATGCCCGAAGGCTACATCCAGGAGCGCACCAT
CTTCTTCAAGGACGACGGCAACTACAAGACCCGCGCCGAGGTGAAGTTCGAGGGCGACACCCTGGTGAAC
CGCATCGAGCTGAAGGGCATCGACTTCAAGGAGGACGGCAACATCCTGGGGCATAAGCTGGAGTACAACC
TTGGCCGCCCGCTGACTGAAGTCGAGATGGACCATTACCGCGAGCCGTTCCTGAATCCTGTTGACCGCGA
GCCACTGTGGCGCTTCCCAAACGAGCTGCCAATCGCCGGTGAGCCAGCGAACATCGTCGCGCTGGTCGAA
GAATACATGGACTGGCTGCACCAGTCCCCTGTCCCGAAGCTGCTGTTCTGGGGCACCCCAGGCGTTCTGA
TCCCACCGGCCGAAGCCGCTCGCCTGGCCAAAAGCCTGCCTAACTGCAAGGCTGTGGACATCGGCCCGGG
TCTGAATCTGCTGCAAGAAGACAACCCGGACCTGATCGGCAGCGAGATCGCGCGCTGGCTGTCGACGCTC
GAGATTTCCGGCTGAAAGCTTGGCTGTTTTGGCGGATGAGAGAAGATTTTCAGCCTGATACAGATTAAAT
CAGAACGCAGAAGCGGTCTGATAAAACAGAATTTGCCTGGCGGCAGTAGCGCGGTGGTCCCACCTGACCC
CATGCCGAACTCAGAAGTGAAACGCCGTAGCGCCGATGGTAGTGTGGGGTCTCCCCATGCGAGAGTAGGG
AACTGCCAGGCATCAAATAAAACGAAAGGCTCAGTCGAAAGACTGGGCCTTTCGTTTTATCTGTTGTTTG
TCGGTGAACGCTCTCCTGAGTAGGACAAATCCGCCGGGAGCGGATTTGAACGTTGCGAAGCAACGGCCCG
GAGGGTGGCGGGCAGGACGCCCGCCATAAACTGCCAGGCATCAAATTAAGCAGAAGGCCATCCTGACGGA
TGGCCTTTTTGCGTTTCTACAAACTCTTTTGTTTATTTTTCTAAATACATTCAAATATGTATCCGCTCAT
GAGACAATAACCCTGATAAATGCTTCAATAATATTGAAAAAGGAAGAGTATGAGTATTCAACATTTCCGT
GTCGCCCTTATTCCCTTTTTTGCGGCATTTTGCCTTCCTGTTTTTGCTCACCCAGAAACGCTGGTGAAAG
TAAAAGATGCTGAAGATCAGTTGGGTGCACGAGTGGGTTACATCGAACTGGATCTCAACAGCGGTAAGAT
CCTTGAGAGTTTTCGCCCCGAAGAACGTTTTCCAATGATGAGCACTTTTAAAGTTCTGCTATGTGGCGCG
GTATTATCCCGTGTTGACGCCGGGCAAGAGCAACTCGGTCGCCGCATACACTATTCTCAGAATGACTTGG
TTGAGTACTCACCAGTCACAGAAAAGCATCTTACGGATGGCATGACAGTAAGAGAATTATGCAGTGCTGC
CATAACCATGAGTGATAACACTGCGGCCAACTTACTTCTGACAACGATCGGAGGACCGAAGGAGCTAACC
GCTTTTTTGCACAACATGGGGGATCATGTAACTCGCCTTGATCGTTGGGAACCGGAGCTGAATGAAGCCA
TACCAAACGACGAGCGTGACACCACGATGCCTGTAGCAATGGCAACAACGTTGCGCAAACTATTAACTGG
CGAACTACTTACTCTAGCTTCCCGGCAACAATTAATAGACTGGATGGAGGCGGATAAAGTTGCAGGACCA
CTTCTGCGCTCGGCCCTTCCGGCTGGCTGGTTTATTGCTGATAAATCTGGAGCCGGTGAGCGTGGGTCTC
GCGGTATCATTGCAGCACTGGGGCCAGATGGTAAGCCCTCCCGTATCGTAGTTATCTACACGACGGGGAG
TCAGGCAACTATGGATGAACGAAATAGACAGATCGCTGAGATAGGTGCCTCACTGATTAAGCATTGGTAA
CTGTCAGACCAAGTTTACTCATATATACTTTAGATTGATTTAAAACTTCATTTTTAATTTAAAAGGATCT
AGGTGAAGATCCTTTTTGATAATCTCATGACCAAAATCCCTTAACGTGAGTTTTCGTTCCACTGAGCGTC
AGACCCCGTAGAAAAGATCAAAGGATCTTCTTGAGATCCTTTTTTTCTGCGCGTAATCTGCTGCTTGCAA
ACAAAACAACCACCGCTACCAGCGGTGGTTTGTTTGCCGGATCAAGAGCTACCAACTCTTTTTCCGAAGG
TAACTGGCTTCAGCAGAGCGCAGATACCAAATACTGTCCTTCTAGTGTAGCCGTAGTTAGGCCACCACTT
CAAGAACTCTGTAGCACCGCCTACATACCTCGCTCTGCTAATCCTGTTACCAGTGGCTGCTGCCAGTGGC
GATAAGTCGTGTCTTACCGGGTTGGACTCAAGACGATAGTTACCGGATAAGGCGCAGCGGTCGGGCTGAA
CGGGGGGTTCGTGCACACAGCCCAGCTTGGAGCGAACGACCTACACCGAACTGAGATACCTACAGCGTGA
GCTATGAGAAAGCGCCACGCTTCCCGAAGGGAGAAAGGCGGACAGGTATCCGGTAAGCGGCAGGGTCGGA
ACAGGAGAGCGCACGAGGGAGCTTCCAGGGGGAAACGCCTGGTATCTTTATAGTCCTGTCGGGTTTCGCC
ACCTCTGACTTGAGCGTCGATTTTTGTGATGCTCGTCAGGGGGGCGGAGCCTATGGAAAAACGCCAGCAA
CGCGGCCTTTTTACGGTTCCTGGCCTTTTGCTGGCCTTTTGCTCACATGTTCTTTCCTGCGTTATCCCCT
GATTCTGTGGATAACCGTATTACCGCCTTTGAGTGAGCTGATACCGCTCGCCGCAGCCGAACGACCGAGC
GCAGCGAGTCAGTGAGCGAGGAAGCGGAAGAGCGCCTGATGCGGTATTTTCTCCTTACGCATCTGTGCGG
TATTTCACACCGCATATGGTGCACTCTCAGTACAATCTGCTCTGATGCCGCATAGTTAAGCCAGTATACA
CTCCGCTATCGCTACGTGACTGGGTCATGGCTGCGCCCCGACACCCGCCAACACCCGCTGACGCGCCCTG
ACGGGCTTGTCTGCTCCCGGCATCCGCTTACAGACAAGCTGTGACCGTCTCCGGGAGCTGCATGTGTCAG
AGGTTTTCACCGTCATCACCGAAACGCGCGAGGCAGCAGATCAATTCGCGCGCGAAGGCGAAGCGGCATG
CATAATGTGCCTGTCAAATGGACGAAGCAGGGATTCTGCAAACCCTATGCTACTCCGTCAAGCCGTCAAT
TGTCTGATTCGTTACCAATTATGACAACTTGACGGCTACATCATTCACTTTTTCTTCACAACCGGCACGG
AACTCGCTCGGGCTGGCCCCGGTGCATTTTTTAAATACCCGCGAGAAATAGAGTTGATCGTCAAAACCAA
CATTGCGACCGACGGTGGCGATAGGCATCCGGGTGGTGCTCAAAAGCAGCTTCGCCTGGCTGATACGTTG
GTCCTCGCGCCAGCTTAAGACGCTAATCCCTAACTGCTGGCGGAAAAGATGTGACAGACGCGACGGCGAC
AAGCAAACATGCTGTGCGACGCTGGCGATATCAAAATTGCTGTCTGCCAGGTGATCGCTGATGTACTGAC
AAGCCTCGCGTACCCGATTATCCATCGGTGGATGGAGCGACTCGTTAATCGCTTCCATGCGCCGCAGTAA
CAATTGCTCAAGCAGATTTATCGCCAGCAGCTCCGAATAGCGCCCTTCCCCTTGCCCGGCGTTAATGATT
TGCCCAAACAGGTCGCTGAAATGCGGCTGGTGCGCTTCATCCGGGCGAAAGAACCCCGTATTGGCAAATA
TTGACGGCCAGTTAAGCCATTCATGCCAGTAGGCGCGCGGACGAAAGTAAACCCACTGGTGATACCATTC
GCGAGCCTCCGGATGACGACCGTAGTGATGAATCTCTCCTGGCGGGAACAGCAAAATATCACCCGGTCGG
CAAACAAATTCTCGTCCCTGATTTTTCACCACCCCCTGACCGCGAATGGTGAGATTGAGAATATAACCTT
TCATTCCCAGCGGTCGGTCGATAAAAAAATCGAGATAACCGTTGGCCTCAATCGGCGTTAAACCCGCCAC
CAGATGGGCATTAAACGAGTATCCCGGCAGCAGGGGATCATTTTGCGCTTC
